Addgene plasmid #43850: pFUS_A2B
Depositing lab: Takashi Yamamoto. Depositing organization: Hiroshima University. Publication: Efficient TALEN construction and evaluation methods for human cell and animal applications. Sakuma T, Hosoi S, Woltjen K, Suzuki KI, Kashiwagi K, Wada H, Ochiai H, Miyamoto T, Kawai N, Sasakura Y, Matsuura S, Okada Y, Kawahara A, Hayashi S, Yamamoto T. Genes Cells. 2013 Feb 6. doi: 10.1111/gtc.12037. PubMed 23388034.
Backbone
  Vector backbone: pCR8
  Backbone manufacturer: Invitrogen
  Backbone size w/o insert (bp): 2447
  Total vector size (bp): 2989
Growth in bacteria
  Bacterial resistance: Spectinomycin, 50 μg/mL
  Growth temperature: 37°C
  Growth strain: DH5alpha
  Copy number: High Copy
Gene/Insert
  Gene/Insert name: LacZ + BsaI restriction sites
  Cloning method: Unknown
  Sequencing primers: 5′ pCR8_F1 (ttgatgcctggcagttccct); 3′ pCR8_R1 (cgaaccgaacaggcttatgt)
Terms and licenses: Academic/Nonprofit Terms; Industry Terms: Not Available to Industry
Depositor comments: For more information on Yamamoto TALEN Add-On Plasmids please refer to: http://www.addgene.org/TALEN/Yamamotolab/
How to cite: pFUS_A2B was a gift from Takashi Yamamoto (Addgene plasmid # 43850 ; http://n2t.net/addgene:43850 ; RRID:Addgene_43850)
