[The description below was written by a language model from this plasmid's Addgene catalogue record and pLannotate feature annotations shown in this document.]
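Description:
pFUS_A2B is a small (about 3 kb) bacterial cloning plasmid built on the Invitrogen pCR8 backbone. It belongs to a set of add-on plasmids for TALEN construction, associated with work on efficient TALEN assembly and evaluation for human cell and animal applications. It is propagated in E. coli at high copy from a ColE1/pUC-type origin. Selection is with spectinomycin, through the aadA aminoglycoside adenylyltransferase gene (annotated SmR), which also confers streptomycin resistance. The short Pc integron promoter and gentamicin acetyltransferase fragments annotated upstream of aadA appear to be remnants of the integron-derived resistance cassette rather than functional markers.

The insert is recorded as a LacZ cassette with BsaI restriction sites. The feature table is consistent with this. It shows a pBluescript-derived lacZα segment, split into fragments by the annotation, with a CAP binding site, lac promoter and lac operator, along with T7 and T3 promoters and a partial multiple cloning site. The rrnB T1 and T2 terminators from pCR8 lie nearby and help insulate the cloning region from read-through transcription.

BsaI is a type IIS enzyme commonly used in Golden Gate cloning. An arrangement like this typically lets the lacZα stuffer be excised and replaced by ordered DNA modules, with blue/white screening identifying recombinants. The name and plasmid family suggest it serves as an intermediate array vector that receives TALE repeat modules before final assembly, but the record does not state which repeat positions or how many modules it accepts. The BsaI sites are not annotated in the feature table, and the cloning method is listed as unknown.
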