Features (pLannotate 1.2.2; 16 found; start..end, strand, type, name):
    147..170     +  promoter       Pc promoter (fragment): intI1 (promoter lies within the coding sequence); class 1 integron promoter
    346..402     +  CDS            GmR (fragment): gentamycin acetyltransferase; aacC1; confers resistance to gentamycin
    409..1200    +  CDS            SmR: aminoglycoside adenylyltransferase (Murphy, 1985); aadA; confers resistance to spectinomycin and streptomycin
   1293..1881    +  rep_origin     ori: high-copy-number ColE1/pMB1/pBR322/pUC origin of replication
   2064..2156    +  CDS            lacI (fragment): lac repressor; lacI; The lac repressor binds to the lac operator to inhibit transcription in E. coli. This inhibition can be relieved by adding lactose or isopropyl-β-D-thiogalactopyranoside (IPTG).
   2211..2238    -  terminator     rrnB T2 terminator: transcription terminator T2 from the E. coli rrnB gene
   2370..2413    +  terminator     rrnB T1 terminator: Escherichia coli rrnB; transcription terminator T1 from the E. coli rrnB gene
   2460..2496    -  CDS            lacZα (fragment): LacZα fragment of β-galactosidase; lacZ fragment
   2544..2562    -  rep_origin     f1 ori (fragment): f1 bacteriophage origin of replication; arrow indicates direction of (+) strand synthesis
   2567..2722    -  CDS            lacZα (fragment): LacZα fragment of β-galactosidase; lacZ fragment
   2730..2748    +  promoter       T7 promoter: promoter for bacteriophage T7 RNA polymerase
   2757..2780    -  misc_feature   MCS (fragment): pBluescript multiple cloning site
   2796..2814    -  promoter       T3 promoter: promoter for bacteriophage T3 RNA polymerase
   2859..2875    -  protein_bind   lac operator: The lac repressor binds to the lac operator to inhibit transcription in E. coli. This inhibition can be relieved by adding lactose or isopropyl-β-D-thiogalactopyranoside (IPTG). lac repressor encoded by lacI
   2883..2913    -  promoter       lac promoter: promoter for the E. coli lac operon
   2928..2949    -  protein_bind   CAP binding site: CAP binding activates transcription in the presence of cAMP. E. coli catabolite activator protein
>Addgene plasmid #43850 | pFUS_A2B | depositor full sequence | sequence record 59181 | pFUS_A2B sequence 2989 bps
ACGGTGCAGCGGCTGTTGCCGGTGCTGTGCCAGGACCATGGCCGAGACGTCTAGACCAGCCAGGACAGAA
ATGCCTCGACTTCGCTGCTACCCAAGGTTGCCGGGTGACGCACACCGTGGAAACGGATGAAGGCACGAAC
CCAGTGGACATAAGCCTGTTCGGTTCGTAAGCTGTAATGCAAGTAGCGTATGCGCTCACGCAACTGGTCC
AGAACCTTGACCGAACGCAGCGGTGGTAACGGCGCAGTGGCGGTTTTCATGGCTTGTTATGACTGTTTTT
TTGGGGTACAGTCTATGCCTCGGGCATCCAAGCAGCAAGCGCGTTACGCCGTGGGTCGATGTTTGATGTT
ATGGAGCAGCAACGATGTTACGCAGCAGGGCAGTCGCCCTAAAACAAAGTTAAACATTATGAGGGAAGCG
GTGATCGCCGAAGTATCGACTCAACTATCAGAGGTAGTTGGCGTCATCGAGCGCCATCTCGAACCGACGT
TGCTGGCCGTACATTTGTACGGCTCCGCAGTGGATGGCGGCCTGAAGCCACACAGTGATATTGATTTGCT
GGTTACGGTGACCGTAAGGCTTGATGAAACAACGCGGCGAGCTTTGATCAACGACCTTTTGGAAACTTCG
GCTTCCCCTGGAGAGAGCGAGATTCTCCGCGCTGTAGAAGTCACCATTGTTGTGCACGACGACATCATTC
CGTGGCGTTATCCAGCTAAGCGCGAACTGCAATTTGGAGAATGGCAGCGCAATGACATTCTTGCAGGTAT
CTTCGAGCCAGCCACGATCGACATTGATCTGGCTATCTTGCTGACAAAAGCAAGAGAACATAGCGTTGCC
TTGGTAGGTCCAGCGGCGGAGGAACTCTTTGATCCGGTTCCTGAACAGGATCTATTTGAGGCGCTAAATG
AAACCTTAACGCTATGGAACTCGCCGCCCGACTGGGCTGGCGATGAGCGAAATGTAGTGCTTACGTTGTC
CCGCATTTGGTACAGCGCAGTAACCGGCAAAATCGCGCCGAAGGATGTCGCTGCCGACTGGGCAATGGAG
CGCCTGCCGGCCCAGTATCAGCCCGTCATACTTGAAGCTAGACAGGCTTATCTTGGACAAGAAGAAGATC
GCTTGGCCTCGCGCGCAGATCAGTTGGAAGAATTTGTCCACTACGTGAAAGGCGAGATCACCAAGGTAGT
CGGCAAATAACCCTCGAGCCACCCATGACCAAAATCCCTTAACGTGAGTTACGCGTCGTTCCACTGAGCG
TCAGACCCCGTAGAAAAGATCAAAGGATCTTCTTGAGATCCTTTTTTTCTGCGCGTAATCTGCTGCTTGC
AAACAAAAAAACCACCGCTACCAGCGGTGGTTTGTTTGCCGGATCAAGAGCTACCAACTCTTTTTCCGAA
GGTAACTGGCTTCAGCAGAGCGCAGATACCAAATACTGTCCTTCTAGTGTAGCCGTAGTTAGGCCACCAC
TTCAAGAACTCTGTAGCACCGCCTACATACCTCGCTCTGCTAATCCTGTTACCAGTGGCTGCTGCCAGTG
GCGATAAGTCGTGTCTTACCGGGTTGGACTCAAGACGATAGTTACCGGATAAGGCGCAGCGGTCGGGCTG
AACGGGGGGTTCGTGCACACAGCCCAGCTTGGAGCGAACGACCTACACCGAACTGAGATACCTACAGCGT
GAGCATTGAGAAAGCGCCACGCTTCCCGAAGGGAGAAAGGCGGACAGGTATCCGGTAAGCGGCAGGGTCG
GAACAGGAGAGCGCACGAGGGAGCTTCCAGGGGGAAACGCCTGGTATCTTTATAGTCCTGTCGGGTTTCG
CCACCTCTGACTTGAGCGTCGATTTTTGTGATGCTCGTCAGGGGGGCGGAGCCTATGGAAAAACGCCAGC
AACGCGGCCTTTTTACGGTTCCTGGCCTTTTGCTGGCCTTTTGCTCACATGTTCTTTCCTGCGTTATCCC
CTGATTCTGTGGATAACCGTATTACCGCCTTTGAGTGAGCTGATACCGCTCGCCGCAGCCGAACGACCGA
GCGCAGCGAGTCAGTGAGCGAGGAAGCGGAAGAGCGCCCAATACGCAAACCGCCTCTCCCCGCGCGTTGG
CCGATTCATTAATGCAGCTGGCACGACAGGTTTCCCGACTGGAAAGCGGGCAGTGAGCGCAACGCAATTA
ATACGCGTACCGCTAGCCAGGAAGAGTTTGTAGAAACGCAAAAAGGCCATCCGTCAGGATGGCCTTCTGC
TTAGTTTGATGCCTGGCAGTTTATGGCGGGCGTCCTGCCCGCCACCCTCCGGGCCGTTGCTTCACAACGT
TCAAATCCGCTCCCGGCGGATTTGTCCTACTCAGGAGAGCGTTCACCGACAAACAACAGATAAAACGAAA
GGCCCAGTCTTCCGACTGAGCCTTTCGTTTTATTTGATGCCTGGCAGTTCCCTACTCTCGCGTTAACGCT
AGCATGGATGTTTTCCCAGTCACGACGTTGTAAAACGACGGCCAGTCTTAAGCGTCTCCCTGACCCCGGA
CCAAGTGGTGGCTATCGAGACCGGCGCCGCTACAGGGCGCGTCCCATTCGCCATTCAGGCTGCGCAACTG
TTGGGAAGGGCGATCGGTGCGGGCCTCTTCGCTATTACGCCAGCTGGCGAAAGGGGGATGTGCTGCAAGG
CGATTAAGTTGGGTAACGCCAGGGTTTTCCCAGTCACGACGTTGTAAAACGACGGCCAGTGAGCGCGCGT
AATACGACTCACTATAGGGCGAATTGGGTACCGGGCCCCCCCTCGAGGTCCTCCAGCTTTTGTTCCCTTT
AGTGAGGGTTAATTGCGCGCTTGGCGTAATCATGGTCATAGCTGTTTCCTGTGTGAAATTGTTATCCGCT
CACAATTCCACACAACATACGAGCCGGAAGCATAAAGTGTAAAGCCTGGGGTGCCTAATGAGTGAGCTAA
CTCACATTAATTGCGTTGCGCTCACTGCCCGCTTTCCACCGGTGGTCTC
