>Addgene plasmid #43850 | pFUS_A2B | addgene partial sequence | sequence record 60703 | pCR8_F1 5'-ttgatgcctggcagttccct-3'
CCAGTCACGACGTTGTAAAACGACGGCCAGTCTTAAGCGTCTCCCTGACCCCGGACCAAGTGGTGGCTAT
CGAGACCGGCGCCGCTACAGGGCGCGTCCCATTCGCCATTCAGGCTGCGCAACTGTTGGGAAGGGCGATC
GGTGCGGGCCTCTTCGCTATTACGCCAGCTGGCGAAAGGGGGATGTGCTGCAAGGCGATTAAGTTGGGTA
ACGCCAGGGTTTTCCCAGTCACGACGTTGTAAAACGACGGCCAGTGAGCGCGCGTAATACGACTCACTAT
AGGGCGAATTGGGTACCGGGCCCCCCCTCGAGGTCCTCCAGCTTTTGTTCCCTTTAGTGAGGGTTAATTG
CGCGCTTGGCGTAATCATGGTCATAGCTGTTTCCTGTGTGAAATTGTTATCCGCTCACAATTCCACACAA
CATACGAGCCGGAAGCATAAAGTGTAAAGCCTGGGGTGCCTAATGAGTGAGCTAACTCACATTAATTGCG
TTGCGCTCACTGCCCGCTTTCCACCGGTGGTCTCACGGTGCAGCGGCTGTTGCCGGTGCTGTGCCAGGAC
CATGGCCGAGACGTCTAGACCAGCCAGGACAGAAATGCCTCGACTTCGCTGCTACCCAAGGTTGCCGGGT
GACGCACACCGTGGAAACGGATGAAGGCACGAACCCAGTGGACATAAGCCTGTTCGGTTCGTAAGCTGTA
ATGCAAGTAGCGTATGCGCTCACGCAACTGGTCCAGAACCTTGACCGAACGCAGCGGTGGTAACGGCGCA
