>Addgene plasmid #43850 | pFUS_A2B | addgene partial sequence | sequence record 80394 | pCR8_R1 5'-cgaaccgaacaggcttatgt-3'
GTGCGTCACCCGGCAACCTTGGGTAGCAGCGAAGTCGAGGCATTTCTGTCCTGGCTGGTCTAGACGTCTC
GGCCATGGTCCTGGCACAGCACCGGCAACAGCCGCTGCACCGTGAGACCACCGGTGGAAAGCGGGCAGTG
AGCGCAACGCAATTAATGTGAGTTAGCTCACTCATTAGGCACCCCAGGCTTTACACTTTATGCTTCCGGC
TCGTATGTTGTGTGGAATTGTGAGCGGATAACAATTTCACACAGGAAACAGCTATGACCATGATTACGCC
AAGCGCGCAATTAACCCTCACTAAAGGGAACAAAAGCTGGAGGACCTCGAGGGGGGGCCCGGTACCCAAT
TCGCCCTATAGTGAGTCGTATTACGCGCGCTCACTGGCCGTCGTTTTACAACGTCGTGACTGGGAAAACC
CTGGCGTTACCCAACTTAATCGCCTTGCAGCACATCCCCCTTTCGCCAGCTGGCGTAATAGCGAAGAGGC
CCGCACCGATCGCCCTTCCCAACAGTTGCGCAGCCTGAATGGCGAATGGGACGCGCCCTGTAGCGGCGCC
GGTCTCGATAGCCACCACTTGGTCCGGGGTCAGGGAGACGCTTAAGACTGGCCGTCGTTTTACAACGTCG
TGACTGGGAAAACATCCATGCTAGCGTTAACGCGAGAGTAGGGAACTGCCAGGCATCAAATAAAACGAAA
GGCTCAGTCGGAAGACTGGGCCTTTCGTTTTATCTGTTGTTTGTCGGTGAACGCTCTCCTGAGTAGGACA
AATCCGCCGGGAGCGGATTTGAACGTTGTGAAGCAACGGCCCGGA
